>Addgene plasmid #233813 | pRO271 | addgene full sequence | sequence record 468714 | Addgene NGS Result
TTAAGTGCAGATAGTCTTCCAGAAACCGCAATCATGTTGGCTGACGCCAGCTTGGCCGTCCTGGGAGCAC
CCCTACCGGCCGATAGGGTTGAAAAGACGCTTGAATTGATTAAACAGGCAGACGCAAAGGCAAGCGGAAG
CGGACTGCCTCCGTTAGAAAGACTAACGCTGGGTTCTTGAGACCAGACCAATAAAAAACGCCCGGCGGCA
ACCGAGCGTTCTGAACAAATCCAGATGGAGTTCTGAGGTCATTACTGGATCTATCAACAGGAGTCCAAGC
GAGCTCGATATCAAATTACGCCCCGCCCTGCCACTCATCGCAGTACTGTTGTAATTCATTAAGCATTCTG
CCGACATGGAAGCCATCACAAACGGCATGATGAACCTGAATCGCCAGCGGCATCAGCACCTTGTCGCCTT
GCGTATAATATTTGCCCATGGTGAAAACGGGGGCGAAGAAGTTGTCCATATTGGCCACGTTTAAATCAAA
ACTGGTGAAACTCACCCAGGGATTGGCTGAAACGAAAAACATATTCTCAATAAACCCTTTAGGGAAATAG
GCCAGGTTTTCACCGTAACACGCCACATCTTGCGAATATATGTGTAGAAACTGCCGGAAATCGTCGTGGT
ATTCACTCCAGAGCGATGAAAACGTTTCAGTTTGCTCATGGAAAACGGTGTAACAAGGGTGAACACTATC
CCATATCACCAGCTCACCGTCTTTCATTGCCATACGAAATTCCGGATGAGCATTCATCAGGCGGGCAAGA
ATGTGAATAAAGGCCGGATAAAACTTGTGCTTATTTTTCTTTACGGTCTTTAAAAAGGCCGTAATATCCA
GCTGAACGGTCTGGTTATAGGTACATTGAGCAACTGACTGAAATGCCTCAAAATGTTCTTTACGATGCCA
TTGGGATATATCAACGGTGGTATATCCAGTGATTTTTTTCTCCATTTTAGCTTCCTTAGCTCCTGAAAAT
CTCGATAACTCAAAAAATACGCCCGGTAGTGATCTTATTTCATTATGGTGAAAGTTGGAACCTCTTACGT
GCCCGATCAATCATGACCAAAATCCCTTAACGTGAGTTTTCGTTCCACTGAGCGTCAGACCCCGTAGAAA
AGATCAAAGGATCTTCTTGAGATCCTTTTTTTCTGCGCGTAATCTGCTGCTTGCAAACAAAAAAACCACC
GCTACCAGCGGTGGTTTGTTTGCCGGATCAAGAGCTACCAACTCTTTTTCCGAAGGTAACTGGCTTCAGC
AGAGCGCAGATACCAAATACTGTTCTTCTAGTGTAGCCGTAGTTAGGCCACCACTTCAAGAACTCTGTAG
CACCGCCTACATACCTCGCTCTGCTAATCCTGTTACCAGTGGCTGCTGCCAGTGGCGATAAGTCGTGTCT
TACCGGGTTGGACTCAAGACGATAGTTACCGGATAAGGCGCAGCGGTCGGGCTGAACGGGGGGTTCGTGC
ACACAGCCCAGCTTGGAGCGAACGACCTACACCGAACTGAGATACCTACAGCGTGAGCTATGAGAAAGCG
CCACGCTTCCCGAAGGGAGAAAGGCGGACAGGTATCCGGTAAGCGGCAGGGTCGGAACAGGAGAGCGCAC
GAGGGAGCTTCCAGGGGGAAACGCCTGGTATCTTTATAGTCCTGTCGGGTTTCGCCACCTCTGACTTGAG
CGTCGATTTTTGTGATGCTCGTCAGGGGGGCGGAGCCTATGGAAAAACGCCAGCAACGCGGCCTTTTTAC
GGTTCCTGGCCTTTTGCTGGCCTTTTGCTCACATGTTCTTTCCTGCGTTATCCCCTGATTCTGTGGATAA
CCGTAGTCGGTCTCATATGGCTGGTGCTGTGGGAAGGCCAAGGAGGTCCGCCCCCAGGAGAGCGGGGAAA
AATCCTCGTGAAGAGATACTGGACGCATCTGCTGAGCTTTTTACGCGTCAAGGCTTTGCTACTACTTCAA
CTCACCAGATAGCAGATGCGGTCGGCATTAGACAGGCTTCTCTATATTATCATTTTCCGTCAAAAACGGA
GATTTTCCTTACACTACTTAAGTCTACAGTTGAGCCTTCAACTGTCTTGGCAGAGGATCTATCCACCCTT
GACGCCGGTCCCGAGATGAGATTGTGGGCTATCGTAGCGAGTGAGGTGCGTTTATTGCTATCTACAAAAT
GGAATGTAGGAAGGCTATACCAATTGCCTATCGTGGGCTCAGAGGAGTTCGCTGAATACCATTCCCAGAG
GGAGGCGCTTACAAATGTCTTTCGTGATCTTGCTACAGAAATTGTAGGAGATGACCCCAGAGCGGAGCTG
CCCTTCCACATAACTATGAGCGTGATAGAGATGCGTAGGAACGATGGAAAGATTCCAAGTCCA
Features (pLannotate 1.2.2; 4 found; start..end, strand, type, name):
    191..225     -  terminator     lambda t0 terminator: minimal transcription terminator from phage lambda (Scholtissek and Grosse, 1987)
    299..955     -  CDS            cat: CAT_ECOLX - Experimental evidence at protein level: Swiss-Prot protein existence level 1. This enzyme is an effector of chloramphenicol resistance in bacteria. From Escherichia coli. This protein is used as a marker in many commonly used cloning vectors, such as pACYC184.
    956..1053    -  promoter       cat promoter: promoter of the E. coli cat gene encoding chloramphenicol acetyltransferase
   1137..1725    +  rep_origin     ori: high-copy-number ColE1/pMB1/pBR322/pUC origin of replication
