[The description below was written by a language model from this plasmid's Addgene catalogue record and pLannotate feature annotations shown in this document.]
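Description:
pRO271 is a MoClo Yeast Toolkit (YTK) part plasmid built on the pYTK001 entry backbone. It stores a single type 3A part, AmtR-NES, for later Golden Gate assembly. At 2,373 nt it is a small storage vector rather than a functional expression plasmid, even though the catalogue lists it as a yeast expression vector. The annotated features are all bacterial maintenance elements: a high-copy ColE1/pUC-type origin of replication and a chloramphenicol acetyltransferase (cat) gene with its native promoter, followed by a phage lambda t0 terminator. No yeast origin, auxotrophic marker, promoter or terminator is annotated, which fits a part plasmid that is propagated in E. coli under chloramphenicol selection.

The insert itself was not picked up by the automated annotation, so its boundaries and exact composition are not documented in the feature table; it presumably lies in the unannotated region outside the backbone elements. By name, it is AmtR, known generally as a TetR-family bacterial transcriptional repressor, fused to a nuclear export signal (NES). The record lists the species as S. cerevisiae, which may reflect the intended host rather than the origin of the gene. In the YTK scheme, a type 3A part is the N-terminal portion of a coding sequence and is joined in frame to a downstream 3B part. This allows AmtR-NES to be fused to another domain and placed between a chosen promoter and terminator in a transcription unit. The record files the part under "Auxin systems" within a standardized set of MoClo-compatible inducible promoter systems for tunable yeast gene expression. This suggests it serves as a repressor module in an auxin-responsive regulatory design, although the record does not state its fusion partner or the mechanism.
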