Addgene plasmid #233813: pRO271
Purpose: MoClo-YTK; type3A; Auxin systems; AmtR-NES
Depositing lab: Jeff Hasty. Depositing organization: University of California, San Diego (UCSD). Publication: A Standardized Set of MoClo-Compatible Inducible Promoter Systems for Tunable Gene Expression in Yeast. O'Laughlin R, Tran Q, Lezia A, Ngamkanjanarat W, Emmanuele P, Hao N, Hasty J. ACS Synth Biol. 2024 Jan 19;13(1):85-102. doi: 10.1021/acssynbio.3c00184. Epub 2023 Dec 11. PubMed 38079574.
Backbone
  Vector backbone: pYTK001
  Vector type: Yeast Expression
Growth in bacteria
  Bacterial resistance: Chloramphenicol, 25 μg/mL
  Growth temperature: 37°C
  Growth strain: DH5alpha
  Copy number: High Copy
Gene/Insert
  Gene/Insert name: AmtR-NES
  Species: S. cerevisiae (budding yeast)
  Cloning method: Golden Gate
Terms and licenses: Academic/Nonprofit Terms; Industry Terms: Not Available to Industry
How to cite: pRO271 was a gift from Jeff Hasty (Addgene plasmid # 233813 ; http://n2t.net/addgene:233813 ; RRID:Addgene_233813)
